Addgene plasmid #198824: pJR026
Purpose: Lysosomal associated membrane protein
Depositing lab: Paul Sternberg. Depositing organization: California Institute of Technology. Publication: A cGAL-UAS bipartite expression toolkit for Caenorhabditis elegans sensory neurons. Nava S, Palma W, Wan X, Oh JY, Gharib S, Wang H, Revanna JS, Tan M, Zhang M, Liu J, Chen CH, Lee JS, Perry B, Sternberg PW. Proc Natl Acad Sci U S A. 2023 Dec 19;120(51):e2221680120. doi: 10.1073/pnas.2221680120. Epub 2023 Dec 14. PubMed 38096407.
Backbone
  Vector backbone: pPD117.01
  Backbone manufacturer: Fire Lab C. elegans Vector Kit
  Vector type: Worm Expression
Growth in bacteria
  Bacterial resistance: Ampicillin, 100 μg/mL
  Growth temperature: 37°C
  Growth strain: DH5alpha
  Copy number: High Copy
Gene/Insert
  Gene/Insert name: 15xUAS::lmp1-venus::let-858 3'UTR
  Species: C. elegans (nematode)
  Insert size (bp): 2060
  Cloning method: Gibson Cloning
Terms and licenses: Academic/Nonprofit Terms; Industry Terms: Not Available to Industry
How to cite: pJR026 was a gift from Paul Sternberg (Addgene plasmid # 198824 ; http://n2t.net/addgene:198824 ; RRID:Addgene_198824)
