[The description below was written by a language model from this plasmid's Addgene catalogue record and pLannotate feature annotations shown in this document.]
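Description:
pJR026 is a C. elegans expression plasmid built on the pPD117.01 backbone from the Fire Lab vector kit, serving as a UAS effector construct for the cGAL-UAS bipartite expression system. It is propagated in E. coli as a high-copy plasmid through a ColE1/pUC-type origin and is selected with ampicillin via the β-lactamase gene and its native promoter. Residual lac regulatory elements (a lacI fragment, CAP binding site, lac promoter and operator) and a fragment of the pUC multiple cloning site are backbone remnants with no evident role in worm expression.

The payload, assembled by Gibson cloning, is catalogued as 15xUAS::lmp1-venus::let-858 3'UTR. The feature table shows three tandem 5X UAS blocks, giving fifteen Gal4-binding sites in total, upstream of the C. elegans lmp-1 coding sequence, which encodes a lysosome-associated membrane protein. This is followed closely by the yellow fluorescent protein Venus, consistent with a C-terminal fusion. The let-858 3'UTR named in the record is not annotated, but would lie in the unannotated region after Venus, providing transcript 3' end processing. A basal promoter between the UAS array and lmp-1 is likewise not annotated or stated. The annotated Venus span is somewhat longer than a typical fluorescent protein coding sequence, which may reflect worm-style introns, though the record does not say so.

Because the UAS sites are inactive without a Gal4-derived driver, LMP-1::Venus is expected only in cells expressing a cGAL driver. This allows cell-type-specific labelling of lysosomal and related compartments, such as in the sensory neurons targeted by the associated toolkit. The sequence record is labelled a partial NGS result, so it may not be complete.
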