Features (pLannotate 1.2.2; 13 found; start..end, strand, type, name):
     36..130     +  protein_bind   5X UAS: five tandem copies of the "ScaI site" 17-mer CGGAGTACTGTCCTCCG, an upstream activating sequence (UAS) that efficiently binds yeast Gal4 (Webster et al., 1988; Pfeiffer et al., 2010) GAL4
    169..263     +  protein_bind   5X UAS: five tandem copies of the "ScaI site" 17-mer CGGAGTACTGTCCTCCG, an upstream activating sequence (UAS) that efficiently binds yeast Gal4 (Webster et al., 1988; Pfeiffer et al., 2010) GAL4
    302..396     +  protein_bind   5X UAS: five tandem copies of the "ScaI site" 17-mer CGGAGTACTGTCCTCCG, an upstream activating sequence (UAS) that efficiently binds yeast Gal4 (Webster et al., 1988; Pfeiffer et al., 2010) GAL4
    719..736     -  misc_feature   MCS (fragment): pUC18/19 multiple cloning site
    838..1548    +  CDS            lmp-1: LMP1_CAEEL - Experimental evidence at transcript level: Swiss-Prot protein existence level 2. From Caenorhabditis elegans.
   1561..2424    +  CDS            Venus: Venus is a basic (constitutively fluorescent) yellow fluorescent protein published in 2002, derived from Aequorea victoria. It is reported to be a rapidly-maturing weak dimer with moderate acid sensitivity.
   2958..3062    +  promoter       AmpR promoter: bla
   3063..3923    +  CDS            AmpR: β-lactamase; bla; confers resistance to ampicillin, carbenicillin, and related antibiotics
   4094..4682    +  rep_origin     ori: high-copy-number ColE1/pMB1/pBR322/pUC origin of replication
   4865..4957    +  CDS            lacI (fragment): lac repressor; lacI; The lac repressor binds to the lac operator to inhibit transcription in E. coli. This inhibition can be relieved by adding lactose or isopropyl-β-D-thiogalactopyranoside (IPTG).
   4970..4991    +  protein_bind   CAP binding site: CAP binding activates transcription in the presence of cAMP. E. coli catabolite activator protein
   5006..5036    +  promoter       lac promoter: promoter for the E. coli lac operon
   5044..5060    +  protein_bind   lac operator: The lac repressor binds to the lac operator to inhibit transcription in E. coli. This inhibition can be relieved by adding lactose or isopropyl-β-D-thiogalactopyranoside (IPTG). lac repressor encoded by lacI
>Addgene plasmid #198824 | pJR026 | addgene full sequence | sequence record 391660 | Addgene Partial NGS Result
AAGCTTGCTAGCCCATGATTACGCCAAGCTACGGGCGGAGTACTGTCCTCCGAGCGGAGTACTGTCCTCC
GAGCGGAGTACTGTCCTCCGAGCGGAGTACTGTCCTCCGAGCGGAGTACTGTCCTCCGAGCGGAGACTCC
CTAGCCCATGATTACGCCAAGCTACGGGCGGAGTACTGTCCTCCGAGCGGAGTACTGTCCTCCGAGCGGA
GTACTGTCCTCCGAGCGGAGTACTGTCCTCCGAGCGGAGTACTGTCCTCCGAGCGGAGACTCCCTAGCCC
ATGATTACGCCAAGCTACGGGCGGAGTACTGTCCTCCGAGCGGAGTACTGTCCTCCGAGCGGAGTACTGT
CCTCCGAGCGGAGTACTGTCCTCCGAGCGGAGTACTGTCCTCCGAGCGGAGACTCCCTAGGGGCGGCCGC
ACTGACTGGGCCGGCCAAAAATGCATAAGGTTTTGCTGGCACTGTTCTTTATCTTTCTGGCACCAGCATC
CGCACTGGCAGTCTCCGAACCGGCCTGCAGGTCGATTTTTTGCAAATTACGAGCGTTGTAGGGGGCGGAG
CGATAGGTCCTATAGGTTTTGGTATATCATCATTCATTCATTCATTGGTACATTCATTTACCCACCTTCC
TCTTTCTGAGCTTCTCTGGAGTTCTGTGCTTCCTTTTTCCCTTATCTTTATACTGTAATTTTTAACTTTC
AGGCATTGATTGGCGCGCCTCTAGAGGATCCCCGGGATTGGCCAAAGGACCCAAAGGTATGTTTCGAATG
ATACTAACATAACATAGAACATTTTCAGGAGGACCCTTGGCTAGCGTCGACGGTACCGGTAGAAAAAATG
TTGAAATCGTTTGTCATCTTGTTTGCCTTCCTGGCCTCCGCATCCGCCACCGCTTCGCATTACTATGTAA
CCAACAACAACACCGGACTCACGTGCATCATCCTCGACGGAGACTTCCAGTTCAATTTGGTCTTCAACGA
GAAGAACACCACCGAGAAGTTCACGGTCACATTCAACGAGACAGTCAGTGTCGAAGGAGATTGCAACGGA
GTCCGCAACAATCAATCGGTTCAGACGTTGAATATTAAGTTCAACCCTGAAGGACAATCTGCCCGTTACG
CCAAAGAGTGGGAGCTCGATATCGTGTTCGGATCATCTAGCAACGTCGCCTTTGAGATCATTGACTACAC
CCTCACCACTCAGAGAACGGATCTTGTCCCATACTTTGGAAAGTTTGTCAGAGACGCCAATGCTGCCGGA
GATGTTACAGCAACTCAGACCAACGCTTACAAGTGCTCCACCGCCAAGCTTGGACTCGTCGGAGGATCTA
CCATTGACATCAAGACATCCAACGTGATTGCATTTGCACAGATGAACGGCACCGTTTTCCCAACTGACCA
AGTCTACGAGGTGTGCTATTTGGATGCTCGCACCAACGAAGTTGTCCCAATCGTCGTCGGAGCCTGCCTC
GCGGCTCTCGTCGTGGTTGTGCTCGTCGGATACCTTATCGGACGTGCTCGTGCAAAGAGACAAGGATATG
CCAGCGTCGTACCAAAAATGAGTAAAGGAGAAGAACTTTTCACTGGAGTTGTCCCAATTCTTGTTGAATT
AGATGGTGATGTTAATGGGCACAAATTTTCTGTCAGTGGAGAGGGTGAAGGTGATGCAACATACGGAAAA
CTTACCCTTAAATTAATTTGCACTACTGGAAAACTACCTGTTCCATGGGTAAGTTTAAACATATATATAC
TAACTAACCCTGATTATTTAAATTTTCAGCCAACACTTGTCACTACTTTAGGTTATGGTCTTCAATGCTT
CGCCAGATACCCAGATCATATGAAACGGCATGACTTTTTCAAGAGTGCCATGCCCGAAGGTTATGTACAG
GAAAGAACTATATTTTTCAAAGATGACGGGAACTACAAGACACGTAAGTTTAAACAGTTCGGTACTAACT
AACCATACATATTTAAATTTTCAGGTGCTGAAGTCAAGTTTGAAGGTGATACCCTTGTTAATAGAATCGA
GTTAAAAGGTATTGATTTTAAAGAAGATGGAAACATTCTTGGACACAAATTGGAATACAACTATAACTCA
CACAATGTATACATCACTGCCGACAAACAAAAGAATGGGATCAAAGCGGTAAGTTTAAACATGATTTTAC
TAACTAACTAATCTGATTTAAATTTTCAGAACTTCAAAATTAGACACAACATTGAAGATGGAGGAGTTCA
ACTAGCAGACCATTATCAACAAAATACTCCAATTGGCGATGGCCCTGTCCTTTTACCAGACAACCATTAC
CTGTCCTATCAATCTGCCCTTTCGAAAGATCCCAACGAAAAGAGAGACCACATGGTCCTTCTTGAGTTTG
TAACAGCTGCTGGGATTACACTTGGCATGGATGAACTATACAAATAGCATTCGTAGAATTCGCTAGCCGG
CCATACAAGTAATCCGGATGATCGACGCCAACGTCGTTGAATTTTCAAATTTTAAATACTGAATATTTGT
TTTTTTTCCTATTATTTATTTATTCTCTTTGTGTTTTTTTTCTTGCTTTCTAAAAAATTAATTCAATCCA
AATCTAAACATTTTTTTTTCTCTTTCCGTCTCCCAATTCGTATTCCGCTCCTCTCATCTGAACACAATGT
GCAAGTTTATTTATCTTCTCGCTTTCATTTCATTAGGACGTGGGGGGAATTGGTGGAAGGGGGAAACACA
CAAAAGGATGATGGAAATGAAATAAGGACACACAATATGCAACAACATTCAATTCAGAAATATGGAGGAA
GGTTTAAAAGAAAACATAAAAATATATAGAGGAGGAAGGAAAACTAGTAAAAAATAAGCAAAGAAATTAG
GCGAACGATGAGAATTGTCCTCGCTTGGGCCCAAAAGGCCTTTTTTTTTTGGCGCCGACGTCAGGTGGCA
CTTTTCGGGGAAATGTGCGCGGAACCCCTATTTGTTTATTTTTCTAAATACATTCAAATATGTATCCGCT
CATGAGACAATAACCCTGATAAATGCTTCAATAATATTGAAAAAGGAAGAGTATGAGTATTCAACATTTC
CGTGTCGCCCTTATTCCCTTTTTTGCGGCATTTTGCCTTCCTGTTTTTGCTCACCCAGAAACGCTGGTGA
AAGTAAAAGATGCTGAAGATCAGTTGGGTGCACGAGTGGGTTACATCGAACTGGATCTCAACAGCGGTAA
GATCCTTGAGAGTTTTCGCCCCGAAGAACGTTTTCCAATGATGAGCACTTTTAAAGTTCTGCTATGTGGC
GCGGTATTATCCCGTATTGACGCCGGGCAAGAGCAACTCGGTCGCCGCATACACTATTCTCAGAATGACT
TGGTTGAGTACTCACCAGTCACAGAAAAGCATCTTACGGATGGCATGACAGTAAGAGAATTATGCAGTGC
TGCCATAACCATGAGTGATAACACTGCGGCCAACTTACTTCTGACAACGATCGGAGGACCGAAGGAGCTA
ACCGCTTTTTTGCACAACATGGGGGATCATGTAACTCGCCTTGATCGTTGGGAACCGGAGCTGAATGAAG
CCATACCAAACGACGAGCGTGACACCACGATGCCTGTAGCAATGGCAACAACGTTGCGCAAACTATTAAC
TGGCGAACTACTTACTCTAGCTTCCCGGCAACAATTAATAGACTGGATGGAGGCGGATAAAGTTGCAGGA
CCACTTCTGCGCTCGGCCCTTCCGGCTGGCTGGTTTATTGCTGATAAATCTGGAGCCGGTGAGCGTGGGT
CTCGCGGTATCATTGCAGCACTGGGGCCAGATGGTAAGCCCTCCCGTATCGTAGTTATCTACACGACGGG
GAGTCAGGCAACTATGGATGAACGAAATAGACAGATCGCTGAGATAGGTGCCTCACTGATTAAGCATTGG
TAACTGTCAGACCAAGTTTACTCATATATACTTTAGATTGATTTAAAACTTCATTTTTAATTTAAAAGGA
TCTAGGTGAAGATCCTTTTTGATAATCTCATGACCAAAATCCCTTAACGTGAGTTTTCGTTCCACTGAGC
GTCAGACCCCGTAGAAAAGATCAAAGGATCTTCTTGAGATCCTTTTTTTCTGCGCGTAATCTGCTGCTTG
CAAACAAAAAAACCACCGCTACCAGCGGTGGTTTGTTTGCCGGATCAAGAGCTACCAACTCTTTTTCCGA
AGGTAACTGGCTTCAGCAGAGCGCAGATACCAAATACTGTTCTTCTAGTGTAGCCGTAGTTAGGCCACCA
CTTCAAGAACTCTGTAGCACCGCCTACATACCTCGCTCTGCTAATCCTGTTACCAGTGGCTGCTGCCAGT
GGCGATAAGTCGTGTCTTACCGGGTTGGACTCAAGACGATAGTTACCGGATAAGGCGCAGCGGTCGGGCT
GAACGGGGGGTTCGTGCACACAGCCCAGCTTGGAGCGAACGACCTACACCGAACTGAGATACCTACAGCG
TGAGCTATGAGAAAGCGCCACGCTTCCCGAAGGGAGAAAGGCGGACAGGTATCCGGTAAGCGGCAGGGTC
GGAACAGGAGAGCGCACGAGGGAGCTTCCAGGGGGAAACGCCTGGTATCTTTATAGTCCTGTCGGGTTTC
GCCACCTCTGACTTGAGCGTCGATTTTTGTGATGCTCGTCAGGGGGGCGGAGCCTATGGAAAAACGCCAG
CAACGCGGCCTTTTTACGGTTCCTGGCCTTTTGCTGGCCTTTTGCTCACATGTTCTTTCCTGCGTTATCC
CCTGATTCTGTGGATAACCGTATTACCGCCTTTGAGTGAGCTGATACCGCTCGCCGCAGCCGAACGACCG
AGCGCAGCGAGTCAGTGAGCGAGGAAGCGGAAGAGCGCCCAATACGCAAACCGCCTCTCCCCGCGCGTTG
GCCGATTCATTAATGCAGCTGGCACGACAGGTTTCCCGACTGGAAAGCGGGCAGTGAGCGCAACGCAATT
AATGTGAGTTAGCTCACTCATTAGGCACCCCAGGCTTTACACTTTATGCTTCCGGCTCGTATGTTGTGTG
GAATTGTGAGCGGATAACAATTTCACACAGGAAACAGCTATGACCATGATTACGCCAAGCTGTAAGTTTA
AACATGATCTTACTAACTAACTATTCTCATTTAAATTTTCAGAGCTTAAAAATGGCTGAAATCACTCACA
ACGATGGATACGCTAACAACTTGGAAATGAAAT
